>Addgene plasmid #24749 | pDONR221-hSOX10 | addgene partial sequence | sequence record 30836 | 24749 with M13pUC-fwd
GATTTTATTTTGACTGATAGTTGACCTGTTCGTTGCAACAAATTGATGAGCAATGCTTTTTTATAATGCC
AACTTTGTACAAAAAAGCAGGCTCCATGGCGGAGGAGCAGGACCTATCGGAGGTGGAGCTGAGCCCCGTG
GGCTCGGAGGAGCCCCGCTGCCTGTCCCCGGGGAGCGCGCCCTCGCTAGGGCCCGACGGCGGCGGCGGCG
GATCGGGCCTGCGAGCCAGCCCGGGGCCAGGCGAGCTGGGCAAGGTCAAGAAGGAGCAGCAGGACGGCGA
GGCGGACGATGACAAGTTCCCCGTGTGCATCCGCGAGGCCGTCAGCCAGGTGCTCAGCGGCTACGACTGG
ACGCTGGTGCCCATGCCCGTGCGCGTCAACGGCGCCAGCAAAAGCAAGCCGCACGTCAAGCGGCCCATGA
ACGCCTTCATGGTGTGGGCTCAGGCAGCGCGCAGGAAGCTCGCGGACCAGTACCCGCACCTGCACAACGC
TGAGCTCAGCAAGACGCTGGGCAAGCTCTGGAGGCTGCTGAACGAAAGTGACAAGCGCCCCTTCATCGAG
GAGGCTGAGCGGCTCCGTATGCAGCACAAGAAAGACCACCCGGACTACAAGTACCAGCCCAGGCGGCGGA
AGAACGGGAAGGCCGCCCAGGGCGAGGCGGAGTGCCCCGGTGGGGAGGCCGAGCAAGGTGGGACCGCCGC
CATCCAGGCCCACTACAAGAGCGCCCACTTGGACCACCGGCACCCAGGAGAGGGCTCCCCCATGTCAGAT
GGGAACCCCGAGCACCCCTCAGGCCAGAGCCATGGCCCACCCACCCCTCCAACCACCCCG
