[The description below was written by a language model from this plasmid's Addgene catalogue record.]
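Description:
pDONR221-hSOX10 is a Gateway clone built on the Invitrogen pDONR221 donor vector backbone (about 2.5 kb without insert) and carrying the wild-type human SOX10 coding sequence, an insert of roughly 1.4 kb that corresponds to a GenBank cDNA reference. It is a bacterial cloning plasmid, maintained at high copy in standard E. coli hosts under kanamycin selection. The record classifies it as a Gateway donor vector and lists attP1 and attP2 as the flanking cloning sites. In normal Gateway practice, inserting a gene into pDONR221 by a BP reaction converts these into attL sites and yields an entry clone, but no feature table is provided to confirm the exact site identities. M13 forward and reverse primer sites flank the insert and allow it to be sequence-verified.

SOX10 encodes an SRY-related HMG-box transcription factor that acts in neural crest development and in the melanocyte lineage, where it lies upstream of MITF. Its alternative names in the record (WS2E, WS4, PCWH) reflect its links to Waardenburg syndrome and related disorders. The record states no promoter, epitope tag or reporter, and pDONR221-based clones are not expression constructs in themselves. Instead, the plasmid serves as a source from which the SOX10 open reading frame can be moved by recombination into Gateway destination vectors chosen for a particular host, promoter or tag. The associated publication concerns mutations in the MITF pathway in melanoma, suggesting that this wild-type clone served as a reference for functional studies of SOX10 in that setting.
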