Addgene plasmid #24749: pDONR221-hSOX10
Depositing lab: William Pavan. Depositing organization: National Human Genome Research Institute (NHGRI). Publication: Frequent mutations in the MITF pathway in melanoma. Cronin JC, Wunderlich J, Loftus SK, Prickett TD, Wei X, Ridd K, Vemula S, Burrell AS, Agrawal NS, Lin JC, Banister CE, Buckhaults P, Rosenberg SA, Bastian BC, Pavan WJ, Samuels Y. Pigment Cell Melanoma Res. 2009 Aug . 22(4):435-44. 10.1111/j.1755-148X.2009.00578.x PubMed 19422606.
Backbone
  Vector backbone: pDONR221
  Backbone manufacturer: Invitrogen
  Backbone size w/o insert (bp): 2545
  Vector type: Gateway Donor Vector
Growth in bacteria
  Bacterial resistance: Kanamycin, 50 μg/mL
  Growth temperature: 37°C
  Growth strain: DH5alpha
  Copy number: High Copy
Gene/Insert
  Gene/Insert name: (sex determining region Y)-box 10 (alt names: Sox10; SRY-box10; Dom)
  Species: H. sapiens (human)
  Insert size (bp): 1403
  Mutation: wildtype sequence
  GenBank ID: BC002824
  Entrez Gene: SOX10 (a.k.a. DOM, PCWH, SOX-10, WS2E, WS4, WS4C)
  Cloning method: Gateway Cloning; 5′ cloning site none/attP1 (not destroyed); 3′ cloning site none/attP2 (not destroyed)
  Sequencing primers: 5′ M13F; 3′ M13R
Terms and licenses: Academic/Nonprofit Terms; Industry Terms: Not Available to Industry
How to cite: pDONR221-hSOX10 was a gift from William Pavan (Addgene plasmid # 24749 ; http://n2t.net/addgene:24749 ; RRID:Addgene_24749)
